Addgene plasmid #43300: II-CCAC
Depositing lab: Chad Cowan & Kiran Musunuru. Depositing organization: Harvard University. Publication: A TALEN Genome-Editing System for Generating Human Stem Cell-Based Disease Models. Ding Q, Lee YK, Schaefer EA, Peters DT, Veres A, Kim K, Kuperwasser N, Motola DL, Meissner TB, Hendriks WT, Trevisan M, Gupta RM, Moisan A, Banks E, Friesen M, Schinzel RT, Xia F, Tang A, Xia Y, Figueroa E, Wann A, Ahfeldt T, Daheron L, Zhang F, Rubin LL, Peng LF, Chung RT, Musunuru K, Cowan CA. Cell Stem Cell. 2012 Dec 12. pii: S1934-5909(12)00645-5. doi: 10.1016/j.stem.2012.11.011. PubMed 23246482.
Backbone
  Vector backbone: pCRII-TOPO
  Backbone manufacturer: Invitrogen
  Backbone size w/o insert (bp): 3973
  Vector type: Bacterial Cloning
Growth in bacteria
  Bacterial resistance: Ampicillin and Kanamycin, 100 & 50 μg/mL
  Growth temperature: 37°C
  Growth strain: Top10
  Copy number: High Copy
Gene/Insert
  Gene/Insert name: II-CCAC
  Species: Synthetic
  Insert size (bp): 426
  Cloning method: TOPO Cloning
  Sequencing primers: 5′ T7; 3′ M13-rev
Terms and licenses: Academic/Nonprofit Terms; Industry Terms: Not Available to Industry
How to cite: II-CCAC was a gift from Chad Cowan & Kiran Musunuru (Addgene plasmid # 43300 ; http://n2t.net/addgene:43300 ; RRID:Addgene_43300)
