[The description below was written by a language model from this plasmid's Addgene catalogue record.]
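Description:
II-CCAC is a bacterial cloning plasmid built on the commercial pCRII-TOPO backbone (about 4 kb without insert), carrying a 426 bp synthetic insert introduced by TOPO cloning. It is a high-copy plasmid propagated in E. coli and can be selected with both ampicillin and kanamycin, matching the dual resistance markers of this backbone. The insert is flanked by T7 and M13-reverse priming sites, which are listed for sequence verification. The construct is classed purely as a cloning vector. The record gives no promoter intended to express the insert in a target cell, and no tags, reporters or eukaryotic selection markers.

The record does not describe the insert beyond its name, synthetic origin and size. The plasmid was, however, deposited with a publication on a TALEN genome-editing system for generating human stem cell-based disease models. In that context, the name suggests a pre-assembled block of TAL effector repeats: "CCAC" would be the four DNA bases recognised, and "II" the position of the block within a larger array. The insert size is roughly what four repeat modules of about 34 amino acids each would occupy. This reading is an inference from the name, size and associated paper, not something stated in the catalogue fields. On that reading, II-CCAC would be one member of a library of multimer building blocks, excised or amplified and joined with other position-specific blocks to assemble custom TALE DNA-binding domains in a separate nuclease expression vector. No feature table was provided, so the internal organisation of the insert and any flanking assembly sites cannot be confirmed.
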