>Addgene plasmid #43300 | II-CCAC | depositor partial sequence | sequence record 58565 | II-CCAC sequence 426 bps
CGTCTCGCTTAACCCCAGAGCAGGTCGTGGCGATCGCAAGCCACGACGGAGGAAAGCAAGCCTTGGAAAC
AGTACAGAGGCTGTTGCCTGTGCTGTGCCAAGCGCACGGACTCACCCCAGAGCAGGTCGTGGCGATCGCA
AGCCACGACGGAGGAAAGCAAGCCTTGGAAACAGTACAGAGGCTGTTGCCTGTGCTGTGCCAAGCGCACG
GCCTCACCCCAGAGCAGGTCGTGGCAATCGCCTCCAACATTGGCGGGAAACAGGCACTCGAGACTGTCCA
GCGCCTGCTTCCCGTGCTGTGCCAAGCGCACGGATTAACCCCAGAGCAGGTCGTGGCGATCGCAAGCCAC
GACGGAGGAAAGCAAGCCTTGGAAACAGTACAGAGGCTGTTGCCTGTGCTGTGCCAAGCGCACGGGCTCA
GAGACG
