>Addgene plasmid #43300 | II-CCAC | addgene partial sequence | sequence record 61865 | M13-F20 5'-TGTAAAACGACGGCCAGT-3'
GCGAATTGGGCCCTCTAGATGCATGCTCGAGCGGCCGCCAGTGTGATGGATATCTGCAGAATTCGCCCTT
ATATAGATGCCGTCCTAGCGCGTCTCGCTTAACCCCAGAGCAGGTCGTGGCGATCGCAAGCCACGACGGA
GGAAAGCAAGCCTTGGAAACAGTACAGAGGCTGTTGCCTGTGCTGTGCCAAGCGCACGGACTCACCCCAG
AGCAGGTCGTGGCGATCGCAAGCCACGACGGAGGAAAGCAAGCCTTGGAAACAGTACAGAGGCTGTTGCC
TGTGCTGTGCCAAGCGCACGGCCTCACCCCAGAGCAGGTCGTGGCAATCGCCTCCAACATTGGCGGGAAA
CAGGCACTCGAGACTGTCCAGCGCCTGCTTCCCGTGCTGTGCCAAGCGCACGGATTAACCCCAGAGCAGG
TCGTGGCGATCGCAAGCCACGACGGAGGAAAGCAAGCCTTGGAAACAGTACAGAGGCTGTTGCCTGTGCT
GTGCCAAGCGCACGGGCTCAGAGACGTGGGCACAGGAAAGATACTTAAGGGCGAATTCCAGCACACTGGC
GGCCGTTACTAGTGGATCCGAGCTCGGTACCAAGCTTGATGCATAGCTTGAGTATTCTATAGTGTCACCT
AAATAGCTTGGCGTAATCATGGTCATAGCTGTTTCCTGTGTGAAATTGTTATCCGCTCACAATTCCACAC
AACATACGAGCCGGAAGCATAAAGTGTAAAGCCTGGGGTGCCTAATGAGTGAGCTAACTCACATTAATTG
CGTTGCGCTCACTGCCCGCTTTCCAGTCGGGAAACCTGTCGTGCCAGCTGCATTAATGAATCGGCCAACG
CGCGGGGAGAGGCGGTTTGCGTATTGGGCGCTCTTCCGCTTCC
